>Addgene plasmid #158113 | pSpCas9_human_ADAR2_ccB | addgene full sequence | sequence record 309400 | Addgene NGS Result
GAGGGCCTATTTCCCATGATTCCTTCATATTTGCATATACGATACAAGGCTGTTAGAGAGATAATTGGAA
TTAATTTGACTGTAAACACAAAGATATTAGTACAAAATACGTGACGTAGAAAGTAATAATTTCTTGGGTA
GTTTGCAGTTTTAAAATTATGTTTTAAAATGGACTATCATATGCTTACCGTAACTTGAAAGTATTTCGAT
TTCTTGGCTTTATATATCTTGTGGAAAGGACGAAACACCGTATGACTTCCTCTCCGAGAGGTTTTAGAGC
TAGAAATAGCAAGTTAAAATAAGGCTAGTCCGTTATCAACTTGAAAAAGTGGCACCGAGTCGGTGCTTTT
TTGTTTTAGAGCTAGAAATAGCAAGTTAAAATAAGGCTAGTCCGTTTTTAGCGCGTGCGCCAATTCTGCA
GACAAATGGCTCTAGAGGTACCCGTTACATAACTTACGGTAAATGGCCCGCCTGGCTGACCGCCCAACGA
CCCCCGCCCATTGACGTCAATAGTAACGCCAATAGGGACTTTCCATTGACGTCAATGGGTGGAGTATTTA
CGGTAAACTGCCCACTTGGCAGTACATCAAGTGTATCATATGCCAAGTACGCCCCCTATTGACGTCAATG
ACGGTAAATGGCCCGCCTGGCATTGTGCCCAGTACATGACCTTATGGGACTTTCCTACTTGGCAGTACAT
CTACGTATTAGTCATCGCTATTACCATGGTCGAGGTGAGCCCCACGTTCTGCTTCACTCTCCCCATCTCC
CCCCCCTCCCCACCCCCAATTTTGTATTTATTTATTTTTTAATTATTTTGTGCAGCGATGGGGGCGGGGG
GGGGGGGGGGGCGCGCGCCRGGGGGGGSGGGGGGGGGSGGGGGGSGGGGSGGGGSGRGGCGGAGAGGTGC
GGCGGCAGCCAATCAGAGCGGCGCGCTCCGAAAGTTTCCTTTTATGGCGAGGCGGCGGCGGCGGCGGCCC
TATAAAAAGCGAAGCGCGCGGCGGGCGGGAGTCGCTGCGCGCTGCCTTCGCCCCGTGCCCCGCTCCGCCG
CCGCCTCGCGCCGCCCGCCCCGGCTCTGACTGACCGCGTTACTCCCACAGGTGAGCGGGCGGGACGGCCC
TTCTCCTCCGGGCTGTAATTAGCTGAGCAAGAGGTAAGGGTTTAAGGGATGGTTGGTTGGTGGGGTATTA
ATGTTTAATTACCTGGAGCACCTGCCTGAAATCACTTTTTTTCAGGTTGGACCGGTGCCACCATGGACTA
TAAGGACCACGACGGAGACTACAAGGATCATGATATTGATTACAAAGACGATGACGATAAGATGGCCCCA
AAGAAGAAGCGGAAGGTCGGTATCCACGGAGTCCCAGCAGCCGACAAGAAGTACAGCATCGGCCTGGACA
TCGGCACCAACTCTGTGGGCTGGGCCGTGATCACCGACGAGTACAAGGTGCCCAGCAAGAAATTCAAGGT
GCTGGGCAACACCGACCGGCACAGCATCAAGAAGAACCTGATCGGAGCCCTGCTGTTCGACAGCGGCGAA
ACAGCCGAGGCCACCCGGCTGAAGAGAACCGCCAGAAGAAGATACACCAGACGGAAGAACCGGATCTGCT
ATCTGCAAGAGATCTTCAGCAACGAGATGGCCAAGGTGGACGACAGCTTCTTCCACAGACTGGAAGAGTC
CTTCCTGGTGGAAGAGGATAAGAAGCACGAGCGGCACCCCATCTTCGGCAACATCGTGGACGAGGTGGCC
TACCACGAGAAGTACCCCACCATCTACCACCTGAGAAAGAAACTGGTGGACAGCACCGACAAGGCCGACC
TGCGGCTGATCTATCTGGCCCTGGCCCACATGATCAAGTTCCGGGGCCACTTCCTGATCGAGGGCGACCT
GAACCCCGACAACAGCGACGTGGACAAGCTGTTCATCCAGCTGGTGCAGACCTACAACCAGCTGTTCGAG
GAAAACCCCATCAACGCCAGCGGCGTGGACGCCAAGGCCATCCTGTCTGCCAGACTGAGCAAGAGCAGAC
GGCTGGAAAATCTGATCGCCCAGCTGCCCGGCGAGAAGAAGAATGGCCTGTTCGGAAACCTGATTGCCCT
GAGCCTGGGCCTGACCCCCAACTTCAAGAGCAACTTCGACCTGGCCGAGGATGCCAAACTGCAGCTGAGC
AAGGACACCTACGACGACGACCTGGACAACCTGCTGGCCCAGATCGGCGACCAGTACGCCGACCTGTTTC
TGGCCGCCAAGAACCTGTCCGACGCCATCCTGCTGAGCGACATCCTGAGAGTGAACACCGAGATCACCAA
GGCCCCCCTGAGCGCCTCTATGATCAAGAGATACGACGAGCACCACCAGGACCTGACCCTGCTGAAAGCT
CTCGTGCGGCAGCAGCTGCCTGAGAAGTACAAAGAGATTTTCTTCGACCAGAGCAAGAACGGCTACGCCG
GCTACATTGACGGCGGAGCCAGCCAGGAAGAGTTCTACAAGTTCATCAAGCCCATCCTGGAAAAGATGGA
CGGCACCGAGGAACTGCTCGTGAAGCTGAACAGAGAGGACCTGCTGCGGAAGCAGCGGACCTTCGACAAC
GGCAGCATCCCCCACCAGATCCACCTGGGAGAGCTGCACGCCATTCTGCGGCGGCAGGAAGATTTTTACC
CATTCCTGAAGGACAACCGGGAAAAGATCGAGAAGATCCTGACCTTCCGCATCCCCTACTACGTGGGCCC
TCTGGCCAGGGGAAACAGCAGATTCGCCTGGATGACCAGAAAGAGCGAGGAAACCATCACCCCCTGGAAC
TTCGAGGAAGTGGTGGACAAGGGCGCTTCCGCCCAGAGCTTCATCGAGCGGATGACCAACTTCGATAAGA
ACCTGCCCAACGAGAAGGTGCTGCCCAAGCACAGCCTGCTGTACGAGTACTTCACCGTGTATAACGAGCT
GACCAAAGTGAAATACGTGACCGAGGGAATGAGAAAGCCCGCCTTCCTGAGCGGCGAGCAGAAAAAGGCC
ATCGTGGACCTGCTGTTCAAGACCAACCGGAAAGTGACCGTGAAGCAGCTGAAAGAGGACTACTTCAAGA
AAATCGAGTGCTTCGACTCCGTGGAAATCTCCGGCGTGGAAGATCGGTTCAACGCCTCCCTGGGCACATA
CCACGATCTGCTGAAAATTATCAAGGACAAGGACTTCCTGGACAATGAGGAAAACGAGGACATTCTGGAA
GATATCGTGCTGACCCTGACACTGTTTGAGGACAGAGAGATGATCGAGGAACGGCTGAAAACCTATGCCC
ACCTGTTCGACGACAAAGTGATGAAGCAGCTGAAGCGGCGGAGATACACCGGCTGGGGCAGGCTGAGCCG
GAAGCTGATCAACGGCATCCGGGACAAGCAGTCCGGCAAGACAATCCTGGATTTCCTGAAGTCCGACGGC
TTCGCCAACAGAAACTTCATGCAGCTGATCCACGACGACAGCCTGACCTTTAAAGAGGACATCCAGAAAG
CCCAGGTGTCCGGCCAGGGCGATAGCCTGCACGAGCACATTGCCAATCTGGCCGGCAGCCCCGCCATTAA
GAAGGGCATCCTGCAGACAGTGAAGGTGGTGGACGAGCTCGTGAAAGTGATGGGCCGGCACAAGCCCGAG
AACATCGTGATCGAAATGGCCAGAGAGAACCAGACCACCCAGAAGGGACAGAAGAACAGCCGCGAGAGAA
TGAAGCGGATCGAAGAGGGCATCAAAGAGCTGGGCAGCCAGATCCTGAAAGAACACCCCGTGGAAAACAC
CCAGCTGCAGAACGAGAAGCTGTACCTGTACTACCTGCAGAATGGGCGGGATATGTACGTGGACCAGGAA
CTGGACATCAACCGGCTGTCCGACTACGATGTGGACCATATCGTGCCTCAGAGCTTTCTGAAGGACGACT
CCATCGACAACAAGGTGCTGACCAGAAGCGACAAGAACCGGGGCAAGAGCGACAACGTGCCCTCCGAAGA
GGTCGTGAAGAAGATGAAGAACTACTGGCGGCAGCTGCTGAACGCCAAGCTGATTACCCAGAGAAAGTTC
GACAATCTGACCAAGGCCGAGAGAGGCGGCCTGAGCGAACTGGATAAGGCCGGCTTCATCAAGAGACAGC
TGGTGGAAACCCGGCAGATCACAAAGCACGTGGCACAGATCCTGGACTCCCGGATGAACACTAAGTACGA
CGAGAATGACAAGCTGATCCGGGAAGTGAAAGTGATCACCCTGAAGTCCAAGCTGGTGTCCGATTTCCGG
AAGGATTTCCAGTTTTACAAAGTGCGCGAGATCAACAACTACCACCACGCCCACGACGCCTACCTGAACG
CCGTCGTGGGAACCGCCCTGATCAAAAAGTACCCTAAGCTGGAAAGCGAGTTCGTGTACGGCGACTACAA
GGTGTACGACGTGCGGAAGATGATCGCCAAGAGCGAGCAGGAAATCGGCAAGGCTACCGCCAAGTACTTC
TTCTACAGCAACATCATGAACTTTTTCAAGACCGAGATTACCCTGGCCAACGGCGAGATCCGGAAGCGGC
CTCTGATCGAGACAAACGGCGAAACCGGGGAGATCGTGTGGGATAAGGGCCGGGATTTTGCCACCGTGCG
GAAAGTGCTGAGCATGCCCCAAGTGAATATCGTGAAAAAGACCGAGGTGCAGACAGGCGGCTTCAGCAAA
GAGTCTATCCTGCCCAAGAGGAACAGCGATAAGCTGATCGCCAGAAAGAAGGACTGGGACCCTAAGAAGT
ACGGCGGCTTCGACAGCCCCACCGTGGCCTATTCTGTGCTGGTGGTGGCCAAAGTGGAAAAGGGCAAGTC
CAAGAAACTGAAGAGTGTGAAAGAGCTGCTGGGGATCACCATCATGGAAAGAAGCAGCTTCGAGAAGAAT
CCCATCGACTTTCTGGAAGCCAAGGGCTACAAAGAAGTGAAAAAGGACCTGATCATCAAGCTGCCTAAGT
ACTCCCTGTTCGAGCTGGAAAACGGCCGGAAGAGAATGCTGGCCTCTGCCGGCGAACTGCAGAAGGGAAA
CGAACTGGCCCTGCCCTCCAAATATGTGAACTTCCTGTACCTGGCCAGCCACTATGAGAAGCTGAAGGGC
TCCCCCGAGGATAATGAGCAGAAACAGCTGTTTGTGGAACAGCACAAGCACTACCTGGACGAGATCATCG
AGCAGATCAGCGAGTTCTCCAAGAGAGTGATCCTGGCCGACGCTAATCTGGACAAAGTGCTGTCCGCCTA
CAACAAGCACCGGGATAAGCCCATCAGAGAGCAGGCCGAGAATATCATCCACCTGTTTACCCTGACCAAT
CTGGGAGCCCCTGCCGCCTTCAAGTACTTTGACACCACCATCGACCGGAAGAGGTACACCAGCACCAAAG
AGGTGCTGGACGCCACCCTGATCCACCAGAGCATCACCGGCCTGTACGAGACACGGATCGACCTGTCTCA
GCTGGGAGGCGACAAAAGGCCGGCGGCCACGAAAAAGGCCGGCCAGGCAAAAAAGAAAAAGGAATTCGGC
AGTGGAGAGGGCAGAGGAAGTCTGCTAACATGCGGTGACGTCGAGGAGAATCCTGGCCCAATGACCGAGT
ACAAGCCCACGGTGCGCCTCGCCACCCGCGACGACGTCCCCAGGGCCGTACGCACCCTCGCCGCCGCGTT
CGCCGACTACCCCGCCACGCGCCACACCGTCGATCCGGACCGCCACATCGAGCGGGTCACCGAGCTGCAA
GAACTCTTCCTCACGCGCGTCGGGCTCGACATCGGCAAGGTGTGGGTCGCGGACGACGGCGCCGCGGTGG
CGGTCTGGACCACGCCGGAGAGCGTCGAAGCGGGGGCGGTGTTCGCCGAGATCGGCCCGCGCATGGCCGA
GTTGAGCGGTTCCCGGCTGGCCGCGCAGCAACAGATGGAAGGCCTCCTGGCGCCGCACCGGCCCAAGGAG
CCCGCGTGGTTCCTGGCCACCGTCGGCGTCTCGCCCGACCACCAGGGCAAGGGTCTGGGCAGCGCCGTCG
TGCTCCCCGGAGTGGAGGCGGCCGAGCGCGCCGGGGTGCCCGCCTTCCTGGAGACCTCCGCGCCCCACAA
CCTCCCCTTCTACGAGCGGCTCGGCTTCACCGTCACCGCCGACGTCGAGGTGCCCGAAGGACCGCGCACC
TGGTGCATGACCCGCAAGCCCGGTGCCTGAGAATTCTAACTAGAGCTCGCTGATCAGCCTCGACTGTGCC
TTCTAGTTGCCAGCCATCTGTTGTTTGCCCCTCCCCCGTGCCTTCCTTGACCCTGGAAGGTGCCACTCCC
ACTGTCCTTTCCTAATAAAATGAGGAAATTGCATCGCATTGTCTGAGTAGGTGTCATTCTATTCTGGGGG
GTGGGGTGGGGCAGGACAGCAAGGGGGAGGATTGGGAAGAGAATAGCAGGCATGCTGGGGAGCGGCCGCA
GGAACCCCTAGTGATGGAGTTGGCCACTCCCTCTCTGCGCGCTCGCTCGCTCACTGAGGCCGGGCGACCA
AAGGTCGCCCGACGCCCGGGCTTTGCCCGGGCGGCCTCAGTGAGCGAGCGAGCGCGCAGCTGCCTGCAGG
GGCGCCTGATGCGGTATTTTCTCCTTACGCATCTGTGCGGTATTTCACACCGCATA
[95 nt withheld, positions 6637-6731]
T
[46 nt withheld, positions 6733-6778]
C
[141 nt withheld, positions 6780-6920]
CCTTTGACGTTGGAGTCCACGTTCTTT
[37 nt withheld, positions 6948-6984]
ACTCTATCTCGGGCTATTCTTTTGATTTATAAGGGATTTTGCCGATTTCGGTCTATTGGTTAAAAAATGA
GCTGATTTAACAAAAATTTAACGCGAATTTTAACAAAATATTAACGTTTACAATTTTATGGTGCACTCTC
AGTACAATCTGCTCTGATGCCGCATAGTTAAGCCAGCCCCGACACCCGCCAACACCCGCTGACGCGCCCT
GACGGGCTTGTCTGCTCCCGGCATCCGCTTACAGACAAGCTGTGACCGTCTCCGGGAGCTGCATGTGTCA
GAGGTTTTCACCGTCATCACCGAAACGCGCGAGACGAAAGGGCCTCGTGATACGCCTATTTTTATAGGTT
AATGTCATGATAATAATGGTTTCTTAGACGTCAGGTGGCACTTTTCGGGGAAATGTGCGCGGAACCCCTA
TTTGTTTATTTTTCTAAATACATTCAAATATGTATCCGCTCATGAGACAATAACCCTGATAAATGCTTCA
ATAATATTGAAAAAGGAAGAGTATGAGTATTCAACATTTCCGTGTCGCCCTTATTCCCTTTTTTGCGGCA
TTTTGCCTTCCTGTTTTTGCTCACCCAGAAACGCTGGTGAAAGTAAAAGATGCTGAAGATCAGTTGGGTG
CACGAGTGGGTTACATCGAACTGGATCTCAACAGCGGTAAGATCCTTGAGAGTTTTCGCCCCGAAGAACG
TTTTCCAATGATGAGCACTTTTAAAGTTCTGCTATGTGGCGCGGTATTATCCCGTATTGACGCCGGGCAA
GAGCAACTCGGTCGCCGCATACACTATTCTCAGAATGACTTGGTTGAGTACTCACCAGTCACAGAAAAGC
ATCTTACGGATGGCATGACAGTAAGAGAATTATGCAGTGCTGCCATAACCATGAGTGATAACACTGCGGC
CAACTTACTTCTGACAACGATCGGAGGACCGAAGGAGCTAACCGCTTTTTTGCACAACATGGGGGATCAT
GTAACTCGCCTTGATCGTTGGGAACCGGAGCTGAATGAAGCCATACCAAACGACGAGCGTGACACCACGA
TGCCTGTAGCAATGGCAACAACGTTGCGCAAACTATTAACTGGCGAACTACTTACTCTAGCTTCCCGGCA
ACAATTAATAGACTGGATGGAGGCGGATAAAGTTGCAGGACCACTTCTGCGCTCGGCCCTTCCGGCTGGC
TGGTTTATTGCTGATAAATCTGGAGCCGGTGAGCGTGGAAGCCGCGGTATCATTGCAGCACTGGGGCCAG
ATGGTAAGCCCTCCCGTATCGTAGTTATCTACACGACGGGGAGTCAGGCAACTATGGATGAACGAAATAG
ACAGATCGCTGAGATAGGTGCCTCACTGATTAAGCATTGGTAACTGTCAGACCAAGTTTACTCATATATA
CTTTAGATTGATTTAAAACTTCATTTTTAATTTAAAAGGATCTAGGTGAAGATCCTTTTTGATAATCTCA
TGACCAAAATCCCTTAACGTGAGTTTTCGTTCCACTGAGCGTCAGACCCCGTAGAAAAGATCAAAGGATC
TTCTTGAGATCCTTTTTTTCTGCGCGTAATCTGCTGCTTGCAAACAAAAAAACCACCGCTACCAGCGGTG
GTTTGTTTGCCGGATCAAGAGCTACCAACTCTTTTTCCGAAGGTAACTGGCTTCAGCAGAGCGCAGATAC
CAAATACTGTTCTTCTAGTGTAGCCGTAGTTAGGCCACCACTTCAAGAACTCTGTAGCACCGCCTACATA
CCTCGCTCTGCTAATCCTGTTACCAGTGGCTGCTGCCAGTGGCGATAAGTCGTGTCTTACCGGGTTGGAC
TCAAGACGATAGTTACCGGATAAGGCGCAGCGGTCGGGCTGAACGGGGGGTTCGTGCACACAGCCCAGCT
TGGAGCGAACGACCTACACCGAACTGAGATACCTACAGCGTGAGCTATGAGAAAGCGCCACGCTTCCCGA
AGGGAGAAAGGCGGACAGGTATCCGGTAAGCGGCAGGGTCGGAACAGGAGAGCGCACGAGGGAGCTTCCA
GGGGGAAACGCCTGGTATCTTTATAGTCCTGTCGGGTTTCGCCACCTCTGACTTGAGCGTCGATTTTTGT
GATGCTCGTCAGGGGGGCGGAGCCTATGGAAAAACGCCAGCAACGCGGCCTTTTTACGGTTCCTGGCCTT
TTGCTGGCCTTTTGCTCACATGT
Features (pLannotate 1.2.2; 19 found; start..end, strand, type, name):
      1..241     +  promoter       U6 promoter: RNA polymerase III promoter for human U6 snRNA
    271..346     +  misc_RNA       gRNA scaffold: guide RNA scaffold for the Streptococcus pyogenes CRISPR/Cas9 system
    353..396     +  misc_RNA       gRNA scaffold (fragment): guide RNA scaffold for the Streptococcus pyogenes CRISPR/Cas9 system
    443..728     +  enhancer       CMV enhancer: human cytomegalovirus immediate early enhancer; contains an 18-bp deletion relative to the standard CMV enhancer
    730..1007    +  promoter       chicken β-actin promoter: No description available
   1008..1235    +  intron         hybrid intron: hybrid between chicken β-actin (CBA) and minute virus of mice (MMV) introns (Gray et al., 2011)
   1373..2974    +  CDS            Cas9(N): N-terminal portion of Streptococcus pyogenes Cas9 (Zetsche et al., 2015)
   2975..5473    +  CDS            Cas9(C): C-terminal portion of Streptococcus pyogenes Cas9 (Zetsche et al., 2015)
   5474..5521    +  CDS            nucleoplasmin NLS: bipartite nuclear localization signal from nucleoplasmin
   5591..6190    +  CDS            PuroR (fragment): puromycin N-acetyltransferase; pac from Streptomyces; confers resistance to puromycin
   6224..6335    +  polyA_signal   bGH poly(A) signal: bovine growth hormone polyadenylation signal
   6440..6580    +  repeat_region  AAV2 ITR: inverted terminal repeat of adeno-associated virus serotype 2 inverted
   6585..6636    -  misc_feature   bom (fragment): basis of mobility region from pBR322
   6655..7110    +  rep_origin     f1 ori (sequence partly withheld): f1 bacteriophage origin of replication; arrow indicates direction of (+) strand synthesis
   7111..7160    -  misc_feature   bom (fragment): basis of mobility region from pBR322
   7262..7297    -  CDS            rop (fragment): Rop protein, which maintains plasmids at low copy number; rop
   7392..7496    +  promoter       AmpR promoter: bla
   7497..8357    +  CDS            AmpR: β-lactamase; bla; confers resistance to ampicillin, carbenicillin, and related antibiotics
   8528..9116    +  rep_origin     ori: high-copy-number ColE1/pMB1/pBR322/pUC origin of replication
