[The description below was written by a language model from this plasmid's Addgene catalogue record and pLannotate feature annotations shown in this document.]
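Description:
pSpCas9_human_ADAR2_ccB is an all-in-one CRISPR/Cas9 mammalian expression plasmid built on the pSpCas9(BB)-2A-Puro (PX459) backbone and designed to delete or knock out human ADAR2 (gene symbol ADARB1), an adenosine-to-inosine RNA-editing enzyme. The sequenced record is about 9.2 kb. In bacteria it is maintained through a high-copy ColE1/pUC-type origin and selected with ampicillin via the β-lactamase gene. An f1 phage origin is also annotated. So are small bom and rop fragments and a single AAV2 ITR, which appear to be backbone remnants rather than functional parts of the design.

The plasmid carries two expression units. A human U6 RNA polymerase III promoter drives a single guide RNA, made up of a targeting spacer against human ADAR2 cloned immediately upstream of the Streptococcus pyogenes gRNA scaffold. The annotation also reports a second, partial scaffold fragment just downstream. The second unit uses a hybrid promoter of CMV enhancer, chicken β-actin promoter and a hybrid intron to express S. pyogenes Cas9. The annotation tool splits Cas9 into N- and C-terminal segments, but these are contiguous. Cas9 is followed by a nucleoplasmin nuclear localization signal and, as the backbone name indicates, a 2A peptide linking it to puromycin N-acetyltransferase, and the unit ends in a bGH polyadenylation signal. Transfected cells therefore co-express the nuclease, guide and resistance marker, so puromycin can be used to enrich for cells that took up the plasmid. The "ccB" suffix may indicate that this is one of several guides in a set, although the record does not say so. The associated work concerns ADAR2 and RNA editing in mesothelioma.
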