Addgene plasmid #158113: pSpCas9_human_ADAR2_ccB
Purpose: deletion hADAR2
Depositing lab: Emanuela Felley-Bosco. Depositing organization: Zurich University Hospital. Publication: Heterogeneous RNA editing and influence of ADAR2 on mesothelioma chemoresistance and the tumor microenvironment. Hariharan A, Qi W, Rehrauer H, Wu L, Ronner M, Wipplinger M, Kresoja-Rakic J, Sun S, Oton-Gonzalez L, Sculco M, Serre-Beinier V, Meiller C, Blanquart C, Fonteneau JF, Vrugt B, Ruschoff JH, Opitz I, Jean D, de Perrot M, Felley-Bosco E. Mol Oncol. 2022 Dec;16(22):3949-3974. doi: 10.1002/1878-0261.13322. Epub 2022 Oct 31. PubMed 36221913.
Backbone
  Vector backbone: pSpCas9(BB)-2A-Puro PX459
  Backbone manufacturer: Addgene
  Backbone size w/o insert (bp): 9175
  Vector type: Mammalian Expression
  Selectable markers: Puromycin
Growth in bacteria
  Bacterial resistance: Ampicillin, 100 μg/mL
  Growth temperature: 37°C
  Growth strain: DH5alpha
  Copy number: Unknown
Gene/Insert
  Gene/Insert name: ADAR2
  gRNA/shRNA sequence: CACC G TATGACTTCCTCTCCGAGAG
  Species: H. sapiens (human)
  GenBank ID: 104
  Entrez Gene: ADARB1 (a.k.a. ADAR2, DRABA2, DRADA2, NEDHYMS, RED1)
Terms and licenses: Academic/Nonprofit Terms; Industry Terms: Not Available to Industry
Depositor comments: Please visit https://doi.org/10.1101/2022.07.12.499727 for bioRxiv preprint.
How to cite: pSpCas9_human_ADAR2_ccB was a gift from Emanuela Felley-Bosco (Addgene plasmid # 158113 ; http://n2t.net/addgene:158113 ; RRID:Addgene_158113)
